>Addgene plasmid #23778 | pDONR223-CDK4 | depositor partial sequence | sequence record 10870 | Author sequence
ATGGCTACCTCTCGATATGAGCCAGTGGCTGAAATTGGTGTCGGTGCCTATGGGACAGTGTACAAGGCCC
GTGATCCCCACAGTGGCCACTTTGTGGCCCTCAAGAGTGTGAGAGTCCCCAATGGAGGAGGAGGTGGAGG
AGGCCTTCCCATCAGCACAGTTCGTGAGGTGGCTTTACTGAGGCGACTGGAGGCTTTTGAGCATCCCAAT
GTTGTCCGGCTGATGGACGTCTGTGCCACATCCCGAACTGACCGGGAGATCAAGGTAACCCTGGTGTTTG
AGCATGTAGACCAGGACCTAAGGACATATCTGGACAAGGCACCCCCACCAGGCTTGCCAGCCGAAACGAT
CAAGGATCTGATGCGCCAGTTTCTAAGAGGCCTAGATTTCCTTCATGCCAATTGCATCGTTCACCGAGAT
CTGAAGCCAGAGAACATTCTGGTGACAAGTGGTGGAACAGTCAAGCTGGCTGACTTTGGCCTGGCCAGAA
TCTACAGCTACCAGATGGCACTTACACCCGTGGTTGTTACACTCTGGTACCGAGCTCCCGAAGTTCTTCT
GCAGTCCACATATGCAACACCTGTGGACATGTGGAGTGTTGGCTGTATCTTTGCAGAGATGTTTCGTCGA
AAGCCTCTCTTCTGTGGAAACTCTGAAGCCGACCAGTTGGGCAAAATCTTTGACCTGATTGGGCTGCCTC
CAGAGGATGACTGGCCTCGAGATGTATCCCTGCCCCGTGGAGCCTTTCCCCCCAGAGGGCCCCGCCCAGT
GCAGTCGGTGGTACCTGAGATGGAGGAGTCGGGAGCACAGCTGCTGCTGGAAATGCTGACTTTTAACCCA
CACAAGCGAATCTCTGCCTTTCGAGCTCTGCAGCACTCTTATCTACATAAGGATGAAGGTAATCCGGAGT
GA
