>Addgene plasmid #23778 | pDONR223-CDK4 | addgene partial sequence | sequence record 29583 | 23778 with M13pUC-fwd
ATGATTTTATTTTGACTGATAGTGACCTGTTCGTTGCAACAAATTGATGAGCAATGCTTTTTTATAATGC
CAACTTTGTACAAAAAAGTTGGCATGGCTACCTCTCGATATGAGCCAGTGGCTGAAATTGGTGTCGGTGC
CTATGGGACAGTGTACAAGGCCCGTGATCCCCACAGTGGCCACTTTGTGGCCCTCAAGAGTGTGAGAGTC
CCCAATGGAGGAGGAGGTGGAGGAGGCCTTCCCATCAGCACAGTTCGTGAGGTGGCTTTACTGAGGCGAC
TGGAGGCTTTTGAGCATCCCAATGTTGTCCGGCTGATGGACGTCTGTGCCACATCCCGAACTGACCGGGA
GATCAAGGTAACCCTGGTGTTTGAGCATGTAGACCAGGACCTAAGGACATATCTGGACAAGGCACCCCCA
CCAGGCTTGCCAGCCGAAACGATCAAGGATCTGATGCGCCAGTTTCTAAGAGGCCTAGATTTCCTTCATG
CCAATTGCATCGTTCACCGAGATCTGAAGCCAGAGAACATTCTGGTGACAAGTGGTGGAACAGTCAAGCT
GGCTGACTTTGGCCTGGCCAGAATCTACAGCTACCAGATGGCACTTACACCCGTGGTTGTTACACTCTGG
TACCGAGCTCCCGAAGTTCTTCTGCAGTCCACATATGCAACACCTGTGGACATGTGGAGTGTTGGCTGTA
TCTTTGCAGAGATGTTTCGTCGAAAGCCTCTCTTCTGTGGAAACTCTGAAGCCGACCAGTTGGGCAAAAT
CTTTGACCTGATTGGGCTGCCTCCAGAGGATGACT
