[The description below was written by a language model from this plasmid's Addgene catalogue record.]
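Description:
pDONR223-CDK4 is a Gateway entry-type clone built in the pDONR223 donor vector backbone (about 5 kb without insert). It carries the human cyclin-dependent kinase 4 (CDK4) open reading frame as an insert of roughly 0.9 kb. It is a bacterial propagation plasmid, maintained at high copy number in standard E. coli cloning strains under spectinomycin selection. No feature table is provided, so the replication origin and the exact recombination sites flanking the insert are not stated. Since the ORF was introduced by Gateway cloning into a donor vector, it would be expected to sit between att sites that allow recombinational transfer into compatible destination vectors. M13-type primer sites on either side of the insert are listed for sequence verification.

The key design feature is that the CDK4 ORF lacks a stop codon. This "open" format lets the coding sequence be moved by recombination into a destination vector that supplies a C-terminal epitope tag and a stop codon in frame, so the user can choose the tag and expression context. No promoter for expression in mammalian cells is recorded, and the depositors note that the plasmid should not be transfected directly. It serves as a shuttle source for the ORF. A companion set of lentiviral destination vectors (pLX301 to pLX304) is recommended for expressing the ORF in mammalian cells and is obtained separately. The clone belongs to a kit of ORFs and is associated with a study of resistance to RAF inhibition through MAP kinase pathway reactivation, which points to use in gain-of-function expression experiments.
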