Addgene plasmid #23778: pDONR223-CDK4
Depositing lab: William Hahn & David Root. Depositing organization: Dana-Farber Cancer Institute. Publication: COT drives resistance to RAF inhibition through MAP kinase pathway reactivation. Johannessen CM, Boehm JS, Kim SY, Thomas SR, Wardwell L, Johnson LA, Emery CM, Stransky N, Cogdill AP, Barretina J, Caponigro G, Hieronymus H, Murray RR, Salehi-Ashtiani K, Hill DE, Vidal M, Zhao JJ, Yang X, Alkan O, Kim S, Harris JL, Wilson CJ, Myer VE, Finan PM, Root DE, Roberts TM, Golub T, Flaherty KT, Dummer R, Weber BL, Sellers WR, Schlegel R, Wargo JA, Hahn WC, Garraway LA. Nature. 2010 Dec 16;468(7326):968-72. doi: 10.1038/nature09627 PubMed 21107320.
Backbone
  Vector backbone: pDONR223
  Backbone manufacturer: Invitrogen
  Backbone size w/o insert (bp): 5005
  Vector type: Gateway Donor vector
Growth in bacteria
  Bacterial resistance: Spectinomycin, 50 μg/mL
  Growth temperature: 37°C
  Growth strain: DH5alpha
  Copy number: High Copy
Gene/Insert
  Gene/Insert name: CDK4 (alt name: cyclin-dependent kinase 4)
  Species: H. sapiens (human)
  Insert size (bp): 912
  Entrez Gene: CDK4 (a.k.a. CMM3, PSK-J3)
  Cloning method: Gateway Cloning
  Sequencing primers: 5′ M13pUC-fwd; 3′ M13rev
Terms and licenses: Academic/Nonprofit Terms; Industry Terms: Not Available to Industry
Depositor comments: The ORF has no Stop codon. This design enables easy recombination into a destination vector to add an epitope tag of choice and Stop codon to the ORF. Do NOT use this plasmid directly for transfections. A set of 4 custom lentiviral vectors is available ( pLX301 (http://www.addgene.org/25895/) , pLX302 (http://www.addgene.org/25896/) , pLX303 (http://www.addgene.org/25897/) , pLX304 (http://www.addgene.org/25890/) ) to be used to express these ORFs in mammalian cells. These plasmids are not included in the kit and must be ordered separately.
How to cite: pDONR223-CDK4 was a gift from William Hahn & David Root (Addgene plasmid # 23778 ; http://n2t.net/addgene:23778 ; RRID:Addgene_23778)
